Addgene plasmid #133910: pET28-His6-Ubc9-C93A
Purpose: Bacterial expression of His6-Ubc9-C93A
Depositing lab: Jeffrey Bode. Depositing organization: ETH Zurich (Swiss Federal Institute of Technology). Publication: Lysine acylation using conjugating enzymes for site-specific modification and ubiquitination of recombinant proteins. Hofmann R, Akimoto G, Wucherpfennig TG, Zeymer C, Bode JW. Nat Chem. 2020 Nov;12(11):1008-1015. doi: 10.1038/s41557-020-0528-y. Epub 2020 Sep 14. PubMed 32929246.
Backbone
  Vector backbone: pET28
  Backbone manufacturer: Novagen
  Backbone size w/o insert (bp): 5368
  Total vector size (bp): 5769
  Vector type: Bacterial Expression
Growth in bacteria
  Bacterial resistance: Kanamycin, 50 μg/mL
  Growth temperature: 37°C
  Growth strain: DH5alpha
  Copy number: Low Copy
Gene/Insert
  Gene/Insert name: SUMO-conjugating enzyme UBC9 (alt name: UBE2I)
  Species: H. sapiens (human)
  Insert size (bp): 483
  Mutation: Cysteine 93 to Alanine
  Entrez Gene: UBE2I (a.k.a. C358B7.1, P18, UBC9)
  Promoter: T7
  Tag / fusion protein: Thrombin-cleavable His6-tag (N terminal on backbone)
  Cloning method: Ligation Independent Cloning
  Sequencing primers: 5′ T7; 3′ T7term
Terms and licenses: Academic/Nonprofit Terms; Industry Terms: Not Available to Industry
How to cite: pET28-His6-Ubc9-C93A was a gift from Jeffrey Bode (Addgene plasmid # 133910 ; http://n2t.net/addgene:133910 ; RRID:Addgene_133910)
