[The description below was written by a language model from this plasmid's Addgene catalogue record and pLannotate feature annotations shown in this document.]
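Description:
pET28-His6-Ubc9-C93A is a bacterial expression plasmid built on the Novagen pET28 backbone for producing a mutant form of the human SUMO-conjugating enzyme Ubc9 (UBE2I) in E. coli. The plasmid totals 5,769 bp and is selected with kanamycin through an aph(3')-Ia (KanR) cassette. It replicates from a ColE1/pBR322-type origin accompanied by the bom region and the rop gene, which is consistent with the low copy number listed in the record. An f1 origin is also present. Short annotated fragments of TcR and an AmpR promoter look like backbone remnants or partial matches rather than functional markers.

The 483 bp insert was introduced by ligation-independent cloning downstream of a T7 promoter, lac operator and the T7 gene 10 ribosome binding site, and it is followed by a T7 terminator. The plasmid-borne lacI gene supplies repressor, so transcription requires a host that provides T7 RNA polymerase and is induced with IPTG or lactose. The protein carries an N-terminal His6 tag from the backbone, separated from Ubc9 by a thrombin cleavage site, which allows metal-affinity purification followed by tag removal. A His-tag-like fragment is annotated just after the coding region. It probably corresponds to the optional C-terminal tag sequence of pET28, and the record does not list it as part of the expressed protein. The automated annotation matched the insert to chicken UBC9, reflecting how conserved this protein is, but the catalogue entry gives the species as human. Cysteine 93, the catalytic cysteine that forms the thioester with SUMO, is changed to alanine. The associated publication concerns lysine acylation by conjugating enzymes for site-specific protein modification, but the record does not state the specific role of this mutant.
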