Features (pLannotate 1.2.2; 21 found; start..end, strand, type, name):
     19..35      +  CDS            capTEV™ (fragment): composite tag for in vivo biotinylation, TEV protease cleavage, and 6xHis tagging
     46..63      +  CDS            thrombin site: thrombin recognition and cleavage site
     70..543     +  CDS            UBE2I: UBC9_CHICK - Also known as UBC9, UBCE9. Experimental evidence at protein level: Swiss-Prot protein existence level 1. Accepts the ubiquitin-like proteins SUMO1, SUMO2 and SUMO3 from the UBLE1A-UBLE1B E1 complex and catalyzes their covalent attachment to other proteins with the help of an E3 ligase such as RANBP2 or CBX4. Essential for nuclear architecture and chromosome segregation. From Gallus gallus (Chicken).
    553..570     +  CDS            9xHis (fragment): 9xHis affinity tag
    580..629     +  CDS            SET1 (fragment): solubility-enhancement tag derived from T7 phage gene 10B
    637..684     +  terminator     T7 terminator: transcription terminator for bacteriophage T7 RNA polymerase
    721..1149    +  rep_origin     f1 ori (sequence partly withheld): f1 bacteriophage origin of replication; arrow indicates direction of (+) strand synthesis
   1202..1259    +  promoter       AmpR promoter (fragment): bla
   1268..2083    -  CDS            KanR: aminoglycoside phosphotransferase; aph(3')-Ia; confers resistance to kanamycin in bacteria or G418 (Geneticin®) in eukaryotes
   2205..2793    +  rep_origin     ori: high-copy-number ColE1/pMB1/pBR322/pUC origin of replication
   2979..3118    -  misc_feature   bom: basis of mobility region from pBR322
   3220..3411    -  CDS            rop: Rop protein, which maintains plasmids at low copy number; rop
   3428..3808    +  CDS            YPB1_ECOLX: Protein predicted: Swiss-Prot protein existence level 4. From Escherichia coli.
   3880..4171    -  CDS            TcR (fragment): tetracycline efflux protein; tet; confers resistance to tetracycline
   4186..4207    -  protein_bind   CAP binding site: CAP binding activates transcription in the presence of cAMP. E. coli catabolite activator protein
   4220..5302    -  CDS            lacI: lac repressor; lacI; The lac repressor binds to the lac operator to inhibit transcription in E. coli. This inhibition can be relieved by adding lactose or isopropyl-β-D-thiogalactopyranoside (IPTG).
   5303..5380    -  promoter       lacI promoter: lacI
   5388..5667    -  CDS            TcR (fragment): tetracycline efflux protein; tet; confers resistance to tetracycline
   5689..5707    +  promoter       T7 promoter: promoter for bacteriophage T7 RNA polymerase
   5708..5732    +  protein_bind   lac operator: The lac repressor binds to the lac operator to inhibit transcription in E. coli. This inhibition can be relieved by adding lactose or isopropyl-β-D-thiogalactopyranoside (IPTG). lac repressor encoded by lacI
   5747..5769    +  RBS            RBS: efficient ribosome binding site from bacteriophage T7 gene 10 (Olins and Rangwala, 1989)
>Addgene plasmid #133910 | pET28-His6-Ubc9-C93A | addgene full sequence | sequence record 261491 | Addgene NGS Result
TATACCATGGGCAGCAGCCATCATCATCATCATCACAGCAGCGGCCTGGTGCCGCGCGGCAGCCATATGA
TGTCCGGAATTGCCCTCTCTCGCTTAGCTCAGGAACGCAAAGCGTGGCGCAAAGATCACCCGTTTGGGTT
TGTTGCCGTGCCTACCAAAAATCCTGACGGTACGATGAATCTTATGAACTGGGAATGCGCGATCCCTGGC
AAGAAAGGCACACCGTGGGAAGGCGGCTTGTTCAAGCTGCGTATGTTGTTCAAAGATGATTACCCGTCAA
GTCCGCCTAAATGTAAATTCGAGCCGCCGTTATTTCATCCAAACGTGTATCCCAGCGGTACGGTTGCCCT
GAGCATCCTTGAAGAAGACAAAGATTGGCGTCCCGCAATTACCATCAAGCAGATTCTGCTCGGCATTCAA
GAGCTGTTAAATGAACCAAACATTCAGGACCCAGCGCAGGCAGAAGCCTATACTATCTACTGTCAGAACC
GTGTAGAGTATGAGAAGCGCGTCCGTGCACAAGCGAAAAAGTTTGCCCCGTCGTAACTCGAGCACCACCA
CCACCACCACTGAGATCCGGCTGCTAACAAAGCCCGAAAGGAAGCTGAGTTGGCTGCTGCCACCGCTGAG
CAATAACTAGCATAACCCCTTGGGGCCTCTAAACGGGTCTTGAGGGGTTTTTTGCTGAAAGGAGGAACTA
TATCCGGATTGGCGAATGGG
[124 nt withheld, positions 721-844]
C
[91 nt withheld, positions 846-936]
A
[49 nt withheld, positions 938-986]
CCTTTGACGTTGGAGTCCACGTTCTTT
[37 nt withheld, positions 1014-1050]
ACCCTATCTCGGTCTATTCTTTTGATTTATAAGGGATTTTGCCGATTTCGGCCTATTGGTTAAAAAATGA
GCTGATTTAACAAAAATTTAACGCGAATTTTAACAAAATATTAACGCTTACAATTTAGGTGGCACTTTTC
GGGGAAATGTGCGCGGAACCCCTATTTGTTTATTTTTCTAAATACATTCAAATATGTATCCGCTCATGAA
TTAATTCTTAGAAAAACTCATCGAGCATCAAATGAAACTGCAATTTATTCATATCAGGATTATCAATACC
ATATTTTTGAAAAAGCCGTTTCTGTAATGAAGGAGAAAACTCACCGAGGCAGTTCCATAGGATGGCAAGA
TCCTGGTATCGGTCTGCGATTCCGACTCGTCCAACATCAATACAACCTATTAATTTCCCCTCGTCAAAAA
TAAGGTTATCAAGTGAGAAATCACCATGAGTGACGACTGAATCCGGTGAGAATGGCAAAAGTTTATGCAT
TTCTTTCCAGACTTGTTCAACAGGCCAGCCATTACGCTCGTCATCAAAATCACTCGCATCAACCAAACCG
TTATTCATTCGTGATTGCGCCTGAGCGAGACGAAATACGCGATCGCTGTTAAAAGGACAATTACAAACAG
GAATCGAATGCAACCGGCGCAGGAACACTGCCAGCGCATCAACAATATTTTCACCTGAATCAGGATATTC
TTCTAATACCTGGAATGCTGTTTTCCCGGGGATCGCAGTGGTGAGTAACCATGCATCATCAGGAGTACGG
ATAAAATGCTTGATGGTCGGAAGAGGCATAAATTCCGTCAGCCAGTTTAGTCTGACCATCTCATCTGTAA
CATCATTGGCAACGCTACCTTTGCCATGTTTCAGAAACAACTCTGGCGCATCGGGCTTCCCATACAATCG
ATAGATTGTCGCACCTGATTGCCCGACATTATCGCGAGCCCATTTATACCCATATAAATCAGCATCCATG
TTGGAATTTAATCGCGGCCTAGAGCAAGACGTTTCCCGTTGAATATGGCTCATAACACCCCTTGTATTAC
TGTTTATGTAAGCAGACAGTTTTATTGTTCATGACCAAAATCCCTTAACGTGAGTTTTCGTTCCACTGAG
CGTCAGACCCCGTAGAAAAGATCAAAGGATCTTCTTGAGATCCTTTTTTTCTGCGCGTAATCTGCTGCTT
GCAAACAAAAAAACCACCGCTACCAGCGGTGGTTTGTTTGCCGGATCAAGAGCTACCAACTCTTTTTCCG
AAGGTAACTGGCTTCAGCAGAGCGCAGATACCAAATACTGTCCTTCTAGTGTAGCCGTAGTTAGGCCACC
ACTTCAAGAACTCTGTAGCACCGCCTACATACCTCGCTCTGCTAATCCTGTTACCAGTGGCTGCTGCCAG
TGGCGATAAGTCGTGTCTTACCGGGTTGGACTCAAGACGATAGTTACCGGATAAGGCGCAGCGGTCGGGC
TGAACGGGGGGTTCGTGCACACAGCCCAGCTTGGAGCGAACGACCTACACCGAACTGAGATACCTACAGC
GTGAGCTATGAGAAAGCGCCACGCTTCCCGAAGGGAGAAAGGCGGACAGGTATCCGGTAAGCGGCAGGGT
CGGAACAGGAGAGCGCACGAGGGAGCTTCCAGGGGGAAACGCCTGGTATCTTTATAGTCCTGTCGGGTTT
CGCCACCTCTGACTTGAGCGTCGATTTTTGTGATGCTCGTCAGGGGGGCGGAGCCTATGGAAAAACGCCA
GCAACGCGGCCTTTTTACGGTTCCTGGCCTTTTGCTGGCCTTTTGCTCACATGTTCTTTCCTGCGTTATC
CCCTGATTCTGTGGATAACCGTATTACCGCCTTTGAGTGAGCTGATACCGCTCGCCGCAGCCGAACGACC
GAGCGCAGCGAGTCAGTGAGCGAGGAAGCGGAAGAGCGCCTGATGCGGTATTTTCTCCTTACGCATCTGT
GCGGTATTTCACACCGCAATGGTGCACTCTCAGTACAATCTGCTCTGATGCCGCATAGTTAAGCCAGTAT
ACACTCCGCTATCGCTACGTGACTGGGTCATGGCTGCGCCCCGACACCCGCCAACACCCGCTGACGCGCC
CTGACGGGCTTGTCTGCTCCCGGCATCCGCTTACAGACAAGCTGTGACCGTCTCCGGGAGCTGCATGTGT
CAGAGGTTTTCACCGTCATCACCGAAACGCGCGAGGCAGCTGCGGTAAAGCTCATCAGCGTGGTCGTGAA
GCGATTCACAGATGTCTGCCTGTTCATCCGCGTCCAGCTCGTTGAGTTTCTCCAGAAGCGTTAATGTCTG
GCTTCTGATAAAGCGGGCCATGTTAAGGGCGGTTTTTTCCTGTTTGGTCACTGATGCCTCCGTGTAAGGG
GGATTTCTGTTCATGGGGGTAATGATACCGATGAAACGAGAGAGGATGCTCACGATACGGGTTACTGATG
ATGAACATGCCCGGTTACTGGAACGTTGTGAGGGTAAACAACTGGCGGTATGGATGCGGCGGGACCAGAG
AAAAATCACTCAGGGTCAATGCCAGCGCTTCGTTAATACAGATGTAGGTGTTCCACAGGGTAGCCAGCAG
CATCCTGCGATGCAGATCCGGAACATAATGGTGCAGGGCGCTGACTTCCGCGTTTCCAGACTTTACGAAA
CACGGAAACCGAAGACCATTCATGTTGTTGCTCAGGTCGCAGACGTTTTGCAGCAGCAGTCGCTTCACGT
TCGCTCGCGTATCGGTGATTCATTCTGCTAACCAGTAAGGCAACCCCGCCAGCCTAGCCGGGTCCTCAAC
GACAGGAGCACGATCATGCGCACCCGTGGGGCCGCCATGCCGGCGATAATGGCCTGCTTCTCGCCGAAAC
GTTTGGTGGCGGGACCAGTGACGAAGGCTTGAGCGAGGGCGTGCAAGATTCCGAATACCGCAAGCGACAG
GCCGATCATCGTCGCGCTCCAGCGAAAGCGGTCCTCGCCGAAAATGACCCAGAGCGCTGCCGGCACCTGT
CCTACGAGTTGCATGATAAAGAAGACAGTCATAAGTGCGGCGACGATAGTCATGCCCCGCGCCCACCGGA
AGGAGCTGACTGGGTTGAAGGCTCTCAAGGGCATCGGTCGAGATCCCGGTGCCTAATGAGTGAGCTAACT
TACATTAATTGCGTTGCGCTCACTGCCCGCTTTCCAGTCGGGAAACCTGTCGTGCCAGCTGCATTAATGA
ATCGGCCAACGCGCGGGGAGAGGCGGTTTGCGTATTGGGCGCCAGGGTGGTTTTTCTTTTCACCAGTGAG
ACGGGCAACAGCTGATTGCCCTTCACCGCCTGGCCCTGAGAGAGTTGCAGCAAGCGGTCCACGCTGGTTT
GCCCCAGCAGGCGAAAATCCTGTTTGATGGTGGTTAACGGCGGGATATAACATGAGCTGTCTTCGGTATC
GTCGTATCCCACTACCGAGATATCCGCACCAACGCGCAGCCCGGACTCGGTAATGGCGCGCATTGCGCCC
AGCGCCATCTGATCGTTGGCAACCAGCATCGCAGTGGGAACGATGCCCTCATTCAGCATTTGCATGGTTT
GTTGAAAACCGGACATGGCACTCCAGTCGCCTTCCCGTTCCGCTATCGGCTGAATTTGATTGCGAGTGAG
ATATTTATGCCAGCCAGCCAGACGCAGACGCGCCGAGACAGAACTTAATGGGCCCGCTAACAGCGCGATT
TGCTGGTGACCCAATGCGACCAGATGCTCCACGCCCAGTCGCGTACCGTCTTCATGGGAGAAAATAATAC
TGTTGATGGGTGTCTGGTCAGAGACATCAAGAAATAACGCCGGAACATTAGTGCAGGCAGCTTCCACAGC
AATGGCATCCTGGTCATCCAGCGGATAGTTAATGATCAGCCCACTGACGCGTTGCGCGAGAAGATTGTGC
ACCGCCGCTTTACAGGCTTCGACGCCGCTTCGTTCTACCATCGACACCACCACGCTGGCACCCAGTTGAT
CGGCGCGAGATTTAATCGCCGCGACAATTTGCGACGGCGCGTGCAGGGCCAGACTGGAGGTGGCAACGCC
AATCAGCAACGACTGTTTGCCCGCCAGTTGTTGTGCCACGCGGTTGGGAATGTAATTCAGCTCCGCCATC
GCCGCTTCCACTTTTTCCCGCGTTTTCGCAGAAACGTGGCTGGCCTGGTTCACCACGCGGGAAACGGTCT
GATAAGAGACACCGGCATACTCTGCGACATCGTATAACGTTACTGGTTTCACATTCACCACCCTGAATTG
ACTCTCTTCCGGGCGCTATCATGCCATACCGCGAAAGGTTTTGCGCCATTCGATGGTGTCCGGGATCTCG
ACGCTCTCCCTTATGCGACTCCTGCATTAGGAAGCAGCCCAGTAGTAGGTTGAGGCCGTTGAGCACCGCC
GCCGCAAGGAATGGTGCATGCAAGGAGATGGCGCCCAACAGTCCCCCGGCCACGGGGCCTGCCACCATAC
CCACGCCGAAACAAGCGCTCATGAGCCCGAAGTGGCGAGCCCGATCTTCCCCATCGGTGATGTCGGCGAT
ATAGGCGCCAGCAACCGCACCTGTGGCGCCGGTGATGCCGGCCACGATGCGTCCGGCGTAGAGGATCGAG
ATCTCGATCCCGCGAAATTAATACGACTCACTATAGGGGAATTGTGAGCGGATAACAATTCCCCTCTAGA
AATAATTTTGTTTAACTTTAAGAAGGAGA
