>Addgene plasmid #133910 | pET28-His6-Ubc9-C93A | depositor partial sequence | sequence record 257443 | pET28-His6-Ubc9-C93A sequence 1099 bps
ATTTTGTTTAACTTTAAGAAGGAGATATACCATGGGCAGCAGCCATCATCATCATCATCACAGCAGCGGC
CTGGTGCCGCGCGGCAGCCATATGATGTCCGGAATTGCCCTCTCTCGCTTAGCTCAGGAACGCAAAGCGT
GGCGCAAAGATCACCCGTTTGGGTTTGTTGCCGTGCCTACCAAAAATCCTGACGGTACGATGAATCTTAT
GAACTGGGAATGCGCGATCCCTGGCAAGAAAGGCACACCGTGGGAAGGCGGCTTGTTCAAGCTGCGTATG
TTGTTCAAAGATGATTACCCGTCAAGTCCGCCTAAATGTAAATTCGAGCCGCCGTTATTTCATCCAAACG
TGTATCCCAGCGGTACGGTTGCCCTGAGCATCCTTGAAGAAGACAAAGATTGGCGTCCCGCAATTACCAT
CAAGCAGATTCTGCTCGGCATTCAAGAGCTGTTAAATGAACCAAACATTCAGGACCCAGCGCAGGCAGAA
GCCTATACTATCTACTGTCAGAACCGTGTAGAGTATGAGAAGCGCGTCCGTGCACAAGCGAAAAAGTTTG
CCCCGTCGTAACTCGAGCACCACCACCACCACCACTGAGATCCGGCTGCTAACAAAGCCCGAAAGGAAGC
TGAGTTGGCTGCTGCCACCGCTGAGCAATAACTAGCATAACCCCTTGGGGCCTCTAAACGGGTCTTGAGG
GGTTTTTTGCTGAAAGGAGGAACTATATCCGGATTGGCGAATGGG
[124 nt withheld, positions 746-869]
C
[91 nt withheld, positions 871-961]
A
[49 nt withheld, positions 963-1011]
CCTTTGACGTTGGAGTCCACGTTCTTT
[37 nt withheld, positions 1039-1075]
ACCCTATCTCGGYCTATTCTTTTG
